>Addgene plasmid #64515 | pGL2-HKII-C | addgene partial sequence | sequence record 111412 | LucNRev 5'-CCTTATGCAGTTGCTCTCC-3'
GAATGGCGCCGGGCCTTTCTTTATGTTTTTGGCGTCTTCCATTTTACCAACAGTACCGGAATGCCAAGCT
TACTTAGATCTCGAGCGCTACCGGTGGAGCGGGCAGAGCAGTTCGACCGCTTTGAAACCAGGCCCGGGTG
TCCGGCTGGGATCGGAGACTCCAGGAGCCACACAAAGAAGCTTAACCACGATGGCTCACCAGCTGAGGGC
CTCGCGTTTCCAGAAACAGGTTTTCCTCCTTTTTTCTTTTCCTTTTTTTTTTTTTTTTAAGTCACAACTA
CTAGAAGGCACCTAAGTCTCACTCCTGCCGACCGGTCTAGTTGCTCAGCGTCCCGTCGCTAACTTCGCCC
ACGGGATCCGTAAGGCTCAACTTCGCAAAAATGACAGTTCTGTTCCTCTCGGGCGATCGCACCTTATCAG
AGTCACTGGAGTGATGCTCCTGCCTTCGGGTCTCCTAAGCGGGATAACTCCGTGTAGCCTGTGGTGTCCT
GAGACTCTAGCACTGGAGTTGGTGCAACAATGTGGCTTATTGAGGGGCTGCCGGCTCTTTGGGCCGCCCA
AGACAGTGACGTGGGCGCGCTCATTGGCTGCGGGAAGAGGGTGTGTGCGCTCTCCGGCTGCCCGCCCGCA
GTCCACAGCCAATCAGCGCCCAGAGCCCGCGGGCGCGGCTGCTCCAGCACCCAAGCAGGCGGCGGGAGAG
ACGCGCCCGAGGCTAGGGGCGGAGCCGGGCGCCAGAGTTGGGACGTGTGTTCCGTGGCTAGAGCCCGGGA
CTCCAGGGCGCATGAGCCACCGCCGCGTCAGGCTGGGCTTCGGGTGGGGGGCGCGTGATCACGGACCCAA
GAGATGTTGGGAGACTGGAAAGACAAGTGATCCTAGCAGCACACGCCACAATCTGGTATCTGAGGATCAT
GTGAGGGGCCGCCAGTGCCCTGTCACAAGTCTGAAGCACCTTG
