[The description below was written by a language model from this plasmid's Addgene catalogue record.]
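Description:
pGL2-HKII-C is a firefly luciferase reporter plasmid built on the promoterless pGL2-Basic backbone, used to measure transcriptional activity of the rat type II hexokinase (Hk2) promoter in transfected mammalian cells. It is a high-copy plasmid selected in E. coli with ampicillin. The total size is recorded as about 8.1 kb, of which roughly 5.6 kb is unmodified backbone. No feature table accompanies the record, so the backbone elements are known only by inference from the pGL2-Basic name.

The insert is a fragment of about 2.5 kb from the hexokinase II gene of Rattus norvegicus, isolated from the AS-30D hepatoma cell line. It is described as promoter region plus partial coding sequence. The purpose field calls it a 2.1 kbp promoter construct, so the catalogued insert size is somewhat larger than the nominal promoter length. The fragment was placed upstream of the luciferase gene by restriction cloning, with the 5′ XbaI junction destroyed and the 3′ XhoI site retained. Because pGL2-Basic has no eukaryotic promoter of its own, luciferase output depends on the inserted hexokinase II regulatory sequence.

The "-C" name and stated promoter length suggest it may belong to a series of promoter constructs, although the record does not say so. The associated work concerns glucose catabolism in cancer cells and the activation of the type II hexokinase gene under hypoxic conditions, so the construct suits assays of how this tumour-derived promoter responds to such stimuli. The depositor notes that a recombination-deficient host is used for stable maintenance and a methylation-deficient strain for preparing DNA for reporter studies. Repository sequencing found a few single-nucleotide differences from the reference sequence, but these are not expected to affect function.
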