Addgene plasmid #64515: pGL2-HKII-C
Purpose: AS-30D hepatoma hexokinase II 2.1 kbp promoter-luciferase reporter vector
Depositing lab: Peter Pedersen. Depositing organization: Johns Hopkins University and School of Medicine. Publication: Glucose catabolism in cancer cells: identification and characterization of a marked activation response of the type II hexokinase gene to hypoxic conditions. Mathupala SP, Rempel A, Pedersen PL. J Biol Chem. 2001 Nov 16;276(46):43407-12. Epub 2001 Sep 13. 10.1074/jbc.M108181200 PubMed 11557773.
Backbone
  Vector backbone: pGL2-Basic
  Backbone manufacturer: Promega
  Backbone size w/o insert (bp): 5598
  Total vector size (bp): 8084
  Modifications to backbone: None
  Vector type: Luciferase
Growth in bacteria
  Bacterial resistance: Ampicillin, 100 μg/mL
  Growth temperature: 37°C
  Growth strain: SURE
  Copy number: High Copy
Gene/Insert
  Gene/Insert name: Type II hexokinase gene, partial cds and promoter region (alt names: HKII; HK2)
  Species: R. norvegicus (rat)
  Insert size (bp): 2487
  Mutation: Isolated from AS-30D rat hepatoma
  GenBank ID: U19605.2
  Entrez Gene: Hk2
  Promoter: Hexokinase II
  Tag / fusion protein: firefly luciferase
  Cloning method: Restriction Enzyme; 5′ cloning site XbaI (destroyed during cloning); 3′ cloning site XhoI (not destroyed)
  Sequencing primers: 5′ GL primer 1; 3′ GL primer 2
Terms and licenses: Academic/Nonprofit Terms; Industry Terms: Not Available to Industry
Depositor comments: For stability the plasmid is maintained in E. coli SURE. For reporter studies it is propagated in E. coli SCS110 or other methylation deficient strain. Note: Addgene's quality control sequencing has identified a few single nucleotide discrepancies with the depositor's reference sequence. However, the plasmid accurately reflects the construct as it was used in the associated publication, and should function as described.
How to cite: pGL2-HKII-C was a gift from Peter Pedersen (Addgene plasmid # 64515 ; http://n2t.net/addgene:64515 ; RRID:Addgene_64515)
